>Addgene plasmid #103007 | pZL1-ZF - myelin basic protein a (mbpa) | addgene partial sequence | sequence record 199351 | Addgene Partial NGS Result
TAATACGACTCACTATAGGGAAAGCTGGTACGCCTGCAGGTACCGGTCCGGAATTCCCGGGTCGACCCAC
GCGTCCGAGAAGGTTTGCAGAACGTCTCCAGAGCGGACTTTGGGTTGAGCGGAGAAGGACATACGTAGGC
CGTACAGACTGTAGACCACTGAACAGATCAACACCTAGAATGGCCACTGCAAGCACCTCTGGACAAAACC
CCTTCGGGCTGGGCAGAAAGAAGAAGGCCCCGGGTGTCCTGGATCAAATCAGCAGGTTCTTCGGAGGAGA
CAAGAAGAGAAAGGGAAAGGGTTCATTTCGTGGTCATCTATCCTCCTCTCCACAGAGACCCCACCACTCT
TCCACCCGCCGTCGTGGAGACGTCAACCCTGTCGTGCATTTCTTCAGGAGCTTTGTGTCCTCTCCTCGTC
CTAAGTCGAGGGGAGAAAGCCGATCTCGCTCTCCACCCAAACGCTGGAGCACCATCTTCTGAGCCCTTCT
CCAAGCAGGAAAACACTGAGATGGAAGAGAGTGAAATGGACGGAAAGCAAAAACTTGAGAGGGAGGATGT
CTGCCCTACAGACTCACCAGTCGCAGCGAGTTTAACAGACTAACATTGGCCATCTTCGCTTCCTAGATAG
AGATACAATCCAAGTATCTGTTGCTACATGCCTGCAGGGTTACAGAAGCACGTGTTGACTGTATGTGTGC
AAACTTGCTGTAATAATTGTCAATGGTCAGGTGATGCGATACGTCTTGTAAGTCTCCCTTTTAAAATTTA
GCTGAAGTGATCAATTTCAACATATACAAAGAGCAAAATATCATACAAAAGGTTTGAAACAATTAGACAG
AGTATTTCTCTTTTTTTTAAATCCCTGAACCAACCAGATGAATAATTTGATCATTCTGAATTGGTCTTAT
ATGTGTTTCACAAAATGGATTGCTTATATGCTCTCCAGCATTTGATGTGTGGCATTTATTCTATGTTATA
CTGCCTCTCCATGGTTTTCTTGAGATCCATGTTCAACCTCATGTGATGTGCATTTCTGTATGTTTGTGTT
CACTGTGGTCTTTGTGTTGCATTCTATATTGGTTATTTACTTTATACCAGGAATTTGTATATAGGAATCT
TTATTGAGTTTTAATTAATGCAAAAAATATATGATGACCAGTTAACTACATTAAATTTGATTCATTTTGA
GAAATGATTTAGCTCTTAATCAGGACCATGCCTTAAAATGATTAAAAACAGACTAAAAACACAATTTTGT
GGACTAGGGAATAGATTCTAAGCATGTATGTGGCTTGGATTGTATGCCCTCAGATGTTGCACTGCAGTAT
GTGTGTTAAAACCACCTGTAAATGTTGTCTGCGTCATTACATGTGCAATTTTAGTGTTATTTTAGAAAGG
TCTCGTAATTACCAGGGGTAGGATTAATATTTAAATAACAAACATGCAGAAATCTAGGACAAAGAGTCAG
TGGGAGCATAAAGGAAAGGGTATGAAAAAAAGGAAGGAAAACCTGAAAGTGCAAGATGGATAATGTGGGA
AATGCTAAATGAGGACTTCTGAAAGAGTAAGGTGGAGTTTATTCAGCTGATTTTTTTTTTCTTTTTCTGT
GTTGTATCTCATGTGTCTTAATATCGTTCATTGTTCTGTGTCTCATATACTCTGCCTGTATGGACTGTTT
CTGAAATAGTGCTGAATAAACATTAGGTCAAATATTCTCCCTGTCAGCGCTGGATTTGTCTCCAAAATGG
TGCTACACTTTCTAAAATGCACAGGATATTCTGAAGTGGCCAGGTCTTCTGATGTAATATCTTTAACCCT
CTCTAGTAACGATAAATAAAGAATCAGAAATGTAAAAAAAAAAAAAGGGCGGCCGCTCTAGAGGATCCAA
GCTTACGTACGCGTGCATGCGACGTCATAGCTCTTCTATAGTGTCACCTAAATTCAATTCACTGGCCGTC
GTTTTACAACGTCGTGACTGGGAAAACCCTGGCGTTACCCAACTTAATCGCCTTGCAGCACATCCCCCTT
TCGCCAGCTGGCGTAATAGCGAAGAGGCCCGCACCGATCGCCCTTCCCAACAGTTGCGCAGCCTGAATGG
CGAATGGG
[124 nt withheld, positions 2109-2232]
C
[91 nt withheld, positions 2234-2324]
A
[49 nt withheld, positions 2326-2374]
CCTTTGACGTTGGAGTCCACGTTCTT
[37 nt withheld, positions 2401-2437]
ACCCTATCTCGGTCTATTCTTTTGATTTATAAGGGATTTTGCCGATTTCGGCCTATTGGTTAAAAAATGA
GCTGATTTAACAAAAATTTAACGCGAATTTTAACAAAATATTAACGCTTACAATTTAGGTGGCACTTTTC
GGGGAAATGTGCGCGGAACCCCTATTTGTTTATTTTTCTAAATACATTCAAATATGTATCCGCTCATGCC
AGGTCTTGGACTGGTGAGAACGGCTTGCTCGGCAGCTTCGATGTGTGCTGGAGGGAGAATAAAGGTCTAA
GATGTGCGATAGAGGGAAGTCGCATTGAATTATGTGCTGTGTAGGGATCGCTGGTATCAAATATGTGTGC
CCACCCCTGGCATGAGACAATAACCCTGATAAATGCTTCAATAATATTGAAAAAGGAAGAGTATGAGTAT
TCAACATTTCCGTGTCGCCCTTATTCCCTTTTTTGCGGCATTTTGCCTTCCTGTTTTTGCTCACCCAGAA
ACGCTGGTGAAAGTAAAAGATGCTGAAGATCAGTTGGGTGCACGAGTGGGTTACATCGAACTGGATCTCA
ACAGCGGTAAGATCCTTGAGAGTTTTCGCCCCGAAGAACGTTTTCCAATGATGAGCACTTTTAAAGTTCT
GCTATGTGGCGCGGTATTATCCCGTATTGACGCCGGGCAAGAGCAACTCGGTCGCCGCATACACTATTCT
CAGAATGACTTGGTTGAGTACTCACCAGTCACAGAAAAGCATCTTACGGATGGCATGACAGTAAGAGAAT
TATGCAGTGCTGCCATAACCATGAGTGATAACACTGCGGCCAACTTACTTCTGACAACGATCGGAGGACC
GAAGGAGCTAACCGCTTTTTTGCACAACATGGGGGATCATGTAACTCGCCTTGATCGTTGGGAACCGGAG
CTGAATGAAGCCATACCAAACGACGAGCGTGACACCACGATGCCTGTAGCAATGGCAACAACGTTGCGCA
AACTATTAACTGGCGAACTACTTACTCTAGCTTCCCGGCAACAATTAATAGACTGGATGGAGGCGGATAA
AGTTGCAGGACCACTTCTGCGCTCGGCCCTTCCGGCTGGCTGGTTTATTGCTGATAAATCTGGAGCCGGT
GAGCGTGGGTCTCGCGGTATCATTGCAGCACTGGGGCCAGATGGTAAGCCCTCCCGTATCGTAGTTATCT
ACACGACGGGGAGTCAGGCAACTATGGATGAACGAAATAGACAGATCGCTGAGATAGGTGCCTCACTGAT
TAAGCATTGGTAACTGTCAGACCAAGTTTACTCATATATACTTTAGATTGATTTAAAACTTCATTTTTAA
TTTAAAAGGATCTAGGTGAAGATCCTTTTTGATAATCTCATGCCATAACTTCGTATAATGTATGCTATAC
GAAGTTATGGCATGACCAAAATCCCTTAACGTGAGTTTTCGTTCCACTGAGCGTCAGACCCCGTAGAAAA
GATCAAAGGATCTTCTTGAGATCCTTTTTTTCTGCGCGTAATCTGCTGCTTGCAAACAAAAAAACCACCG
CTACCAGCGGTGGTTTGTTTGCCGGATCAAGAGCTACCAACTCTTTTTCCGAAGGTAACTGGCTTCAGCA
GAGCGCAGATACCAAATACTGTTCTTCTAGTGTAGCCGTAGTTAGGCCACCACTTCAAGAACTCTGTAGC
ACCGCCTACATACCTCGCTCTGCTAATCCTGTTACCAGTGGCTGCTGCCAGTGGCGATAAGTCGTGTCTT
ACCGGGTTGGACTCAAGACGATAGTTACCGGATAAGGCGCAGCGGTCGGGCTGAACGGGGGGTTCGTGCA
CACAGCCCAGCTTGGAGCGAACGACCTACACCGAACTGAGATACCTACAGCGTGAGCTATGAGAAAGCGC
CACGCTTCCCGAAGGGAGAAAGGCGGACAGGTATCCGGTAAGCGGCAGGGTCGGAACAGGAGAGCGCACG
AGGGAGCTTCCAGGGGGAAACGCCTGGTATCTTTATAGTCCTGTCGGGTTTCGCCACCTCTGACTTGAGC
GTCGATTTTTGTGATGCTCGTCAGGGGGGCGGAGCCTATGGAAAAACGCCAGCAACGCGGCCTTTTTACG
GTTCCTGGCCTTTTGCTGGCCTTTTGCTCACATGTTCTTTCCTGCGTTATCCCCTGATTCTGTGGATAAC
CGTATTACCGCCTTTGAGTGAGCTGATACCGCTCGCCGCAGCCGAACGACCGAGCGCAGCGAGTCAGTGA
GCGAGGAAGCGGAAGAGCGCCCAATACGCAAACCGCCTCTCCCCGCGCGTTGGCCGATTCATTAATGCAG
AGCTTGCAATTCGCGCGCGAAGGCGAAGCGGCATTTACGTTGACACCATCGAATGGCGCAAAACCTTTCG
CGGTATGGCATGATAGCGCCCGGAAGAGAGTCAATTCAGGGTGGTGAATGTGAAACCAGTAACGTTATAC
GATGTCGCAGAGTATGCCGGTGTCTCTTATCAGACCGTTTCCCGCGTGGTGAACCAGGCCAGCCACGTTT
CTGCGAAAACGCGGGAAAAAGTGGAAGCGGCGATGGCGGAGCTGAATTACATTCCCAACCGCGTGGCACA
ACAACTGGCGGGCAAACAGTCGTTGCTGATTGGCGTTGCCACCTCCAGTCTGGCCCTGCACGCGCCGTCG
CAAATTGTCGCGGCGATTAAATCTCGCGCCGATCAACTGGGTGCCAGCGTGGTGGTGTCGATGGTAGAAC
GAAGCGGCGTCGAAGCCTGTAAAGCGGCGGTGCACAATCTTCTCGCGCAACGGGTCAGTGGGCTGATCAT
TAACTATCCGCTGGATGACCAGGATGCCATTGCTGTGGAAGCTGCCTGCACTAATGTTCCGGCGTTATTT
CTTGATGTCTCTGACCAGACACCCATCAACAGTATTATTTTCTCCCATGAAGACGGTACGCGACTGGGCG
TGGAGCATCTGGTCGCATTGGGTCACCAGCAAATCGCGCTGTTAGCGGGCCCATTAAGTTCTGTCTCGGC
GCGTCTGCGTCTGGCTGGCTGGCATAAATATCTCACTCGCAATCAAATTCAGCCGATAGCGGAACGGGAA
GGCGACTGGAGTGCCATGTCCGGTTTTCAACAAACCATGCAAATGCTGAATGAGGGCATCGTTCCCACTG
CGATGCTGGTTGCCAACGATCAGATGGCGCTGGGCGCAATGCGCGCCATTACCGAGTCCGGGCTGCGCGT
TGGTGCGGATATCTCGGTAGTGGGATACGACGATACCGAAGACAGCTCATGTTATATCCCGCCGTTAACC
ACCATCAAACAGGATTTTCGCCTGCTGGGGCAAACCAGCGTGGACCGCTTGCTGCAACTCTCTCAGGGCC
AGGCGGTGAAGGGCAATCAGCTGTTGCCCGTCTCACTGGTGAAAAGAAAAACCACCCTGGCGCCCAATAC
GCAAACCGCCTCTCCCCGCGCGTTGGCCGATTCATTAATGCAGCTGGCACGACAGGTTTCCCGACTGGAA
AGCGGGCAGTGAGCGCAACGCAATTAATGTGAGTTAGCTCACTCATTAGGCACCCCAGGCTTTACACTTT
ATGCTTCCGGCTCGTATGTTGTGTGGAATTGTGAGCGGATAACAATTTCACACAGGAAACAGCTATGACC
ATGATTACGCCAAGCTC
