[The description below was written by a language model from this plasmid's Addgene catalogue record.]
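Description:
pZL1-ZF - myelin basic protein a (mbpa) is a bacterial cloning plasmid that serves as a template for in vitro transcription of an in situ hybridization probe against the zebrafish (Danio rerio) myelin basic protein a gene. It is built on the pZL1 backbone, listed as about 4.3 kb without the insert, and is maintained in E. coli as a high-copy plasmid under ampicillin selection. The origin of replication is not named in the record, and no feature table is provided, so the exact layout of backbone elements cannot be confirmed here.

The insert is a zebrafish mbpa cDNA fragment corresponding to an expressed sequence tag clone (zf-fj330a07.y1), and part of the plasmid derives from a clone obtained from a genome resource centre's cDNA library collection. The fragment sits between NotI and SalI cloning sites, though it is not recorded whether these sites remain intact, and it is flanked by standard M13 forward and reverse priming sites that allow the insert to be sequence-verified. The insert length is not stated. An SP6 phage promoter is listed as the promoter associated with the insert; SP6 RNA polymerase can therefore be used to generate labelled run-off RNA from the linearised plasmid. The record does not say explicitly whether SP6 transcription yields the antisense or sense strand.

There is no eukaryotic promoter or expression cassette recorded, so the plasmid is not intended for protein expression. Its use is as a riboprobe template for detecting mbpa transcripts, a marker of myelinating glia, as in the associated study characterising myelination in the developing zebrafish.
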