Addgene plasmid #103007: pZL1-ZF - myelin basic protein a (mbpa)
Purpose: Plasmid template for making in-situ hybridization probe for myelin basic protein a (mbpa) gene zf-fj330a07.y1.
Depositing lab: Marnie Halpern. Depositing organization: Carnegie Institution for Science. Publication: Characterization of myelination in the developing zebrafish. Brosamle C, Halpern ME. Glia. 2002 Jul;39(1):47-57. 10.1002/glia.10088 PubMed 12112375.
Backbone
  Vector backbone: pZL1
  Backbone size w/o insert (bp): 4308
Growth in bacteria
  Bacterial resistance: Ampicillin, 100 μg/mL
  Growth temperature: 37°C
  Growth strain: DH5alpha
  Growth instructions: The lab grows in 50ug/ml carbenicllin using DH10beta cells.
  Copy number: High Copy
Gene/Insert
  Gene/Insert name: myelin basic protein (alt name: mbp probe)
  Species: D. rerio (zebrafish)
  GenBank ID: AW077205.1
  Entrez Gene: mbpa (a.k.a. cb274, fj33b11, mbp, wu:fj33b11, wu:fq15b02, zgc:136630)
  Promoter: Sp6
  Cloning method: Restriction Enzyme; 5′ cloning site Not1 (unknown if destroyed); 3′ cloning site Sal1 (unknown if destroyed)
  Sequencing primers: 5′ M13F; 3′ M13R
Resource information
  A portion of this plasmid was derived from a plasmid made by: RZPD Berlin
Terms and licenses: Academic/Nonprofit Terms; Industry Terms: Not Available to Industry
How to cite: pZL1-ZF - myelin basic protein a (mbpa) was a gift from Marnie Halpern (Addgene plasmid # 103007 ; http://n2t.net/addgene:103007 ; RRID:Addgene_103007)
